Addgene plasmid #77367: WEE1 gRNA (BRDN0001149349)
Purpose: 3rd generation lentiviral gRNA plasmid targeting human WEE1
Depositing lab: John Doench & David Root. Depositing organization: Broad Institute. Publication: Optimized sgRNA design to maximize activity and minimize off-target effects of CRISPR-Cas9. Doench JG, Fusi N, Sullender M, Hegde M, Vaimberg EW, Donovan KF, Smith I, Tothova Z, Wilen C, Orchard R, Virgin HW, Listgarten J, Root DE. Nat Biotechnol. 2016 Jan 18. doi: 10.1038/nbt.3437. PubMed 26780180.
Backbone
  Vector backbone: lentiGuide-Puro
  Backbone manufacturer: Zhang Lab (Addgene plasmid # 52963)
  Vector type: Mammalian Expression, Lentiviral, CRISPR
  Selectable markers: Puromycin
Growth in bacteria
  Bacterial resistance: Ampicillin, 100 μg/mL
  Growth temperature: 37°C
  Growth strain: DH5alpha
  Copy number: High Copy
Gene/Insert
  Gene/Insert name: WEE1 (alt names: WEE1; NM_001143976.1)
  gRNA/shRNA sequence: TCATCAACAGAGCCCGCCAA
  Species: H. sapiens (human)
  Entrez Gene: WEE1 (a.k.a. WEE1A, WEE1hu)
  Promoter: hU6
  Cloning method: Unknown
  Sequencing primers: 5′ U6-F; 3′ pS2-R
Terms and licenses: Academic/Nonprofit Terms; Industry Terms: Not Available to Industry
Depositor comments: The gRNA was designed to target the following Genbank reference sequence(s): NM_001143976.1,NM_003390.3. Note that this plasmid does NOT contain Cas9. It should be used in conjunction with lentiCas9-Blast (Addgene #52962) or otherwise with cell lines already expressing Cas9. Browse the full kinome gRNA library at http://www.addgene.org/pooled-library/broadgpp-human-kinome/ or visit http://www.broadinstitute.org/rnai/public/ for detailed protocols and information.
How to cite: WEE1 gRNA (BRDN0001149349) was a gift from John Doench & David Root (Addgene plasmid # 77367 ; http://n2t.net/addgene:77367 ; RRID:Addgene_77367)
