[The description below was written by a language model from this plasmid's Addgene catalogue record and pLannotate feature annotations shown in this document.]
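Description:
WEE1 gRNA (BRDN0001149349) is a third-generation lentiviral CRISPR guide plasmid built on the lentiGuide-Puro backbone, carrying a single guide RNA directed against human WEE1. It is about 8.3 kb and is propagated in E. coli as a high-copy plasmid through a ColE1/pUC-type origin with ampicillin resistance (bla). An f1 origin and remnants of lac and T7/T3 cloning-vector sequence are also annotated in the bacterial backbone.

The lentiviral cassette begins with an RSV enhancer/promoter fused to a truncated HIV-1 5' LTR, which makes genomic RNA production in packaging cells independent of Tat. This is followed by the Ψ packaging signal with a gag fragment, and by the RRE for Rev-dependent nuclear export. Downstream, a human U6 RNA polymerase III promoter drives the WEE1-targeting spacer joined to the Streptococcus pyogenes Cas9 guide scaffold. A cPPT/CTS element, which aids nuclear import of the viral genome, comes next. An EF-1α core promoter with its intron A then expresses puromycin N-acetyltransferase for selection of transduced mammalian cells, and a WPRE boosts transcript expression. The cassette ends in a self-inactivating ΔU3 3' LTR, followed by an SV40 polyadenylation signal and SV40 origin.

The guide was designed against two WEE1 reference transcripts and belongs to a human kinome gRNA collection. The plasmid does not encode Cas9, so it must be used with a separate Cas9 lentiviral vector or in cells that already express Cas9. Its typical use is the knockout of WEE1 in human cells.
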