Features (pLannotate 1.2.2; 29 found; start..end, strand, type, name):
     14..80      +  CDS            small t antigen (fragment): SV40 (simian virus 40) small t antigen
    106..317     +  promoter       EF-1α core promoter: core promoter for human elongation factor EF-1α
    318..1256    +  intron         EF-1α intron A: intron upstream of the start codon of human EF-1α
   1278..1877    +  CDS            PuroR (fragment): puromycin N-acetyltransferase; pac from Streptomyces; confers resistance to puromycin
   1893..2481    +  misc_feature   WPRE: woodchuck hepatitis virus posttranscriptional regulatory element
   2532..2551    +  misc_feature   cPPT/CTS (fragment): central polypurine tract and central termination sequence of HIV-1
   2553..2786    +  LTR            3' LTR (ΔU3): self-inactivating 3' long terminal repeat (LTR) from HIV-1
   2864..2985    +  polyA_signal   SV40 poly(A) signal: SV40 polyadenylation signal
   3025..3160    +  rep_origin     SV40 ori: SV40 origin of replication
   3181..3199    -  promoter       T7 promoter: promoter for bacteriophage T7 RNA polymerase
   3207..3362    +  CDS            lacZα (fragment): LacZα fragment of β-galactosidase; lacZ fragment
   3367..3795    +  rep_origin     f1 ori (sequence partly withheld): f1 bacteriophage origin of replication; arrow indicates direction of (+) strand synthesis
   3848..3952    +  promoter       AmpR promoter: bla
   3953..4813    +  CDS            AmpR: β-lactamase; bla; confers resistance to ampicillin, carbenicillin, and related antibiotics
   4984..5572    +  rep_origin     ori: high-copy-number ColE1/pMB1/pBR322/pUC origin of replication
   5755..5847    +  CDS            lacI (fragment): lac repressor; lacI; The lac repressor binds to the lac operator to inhibit transcription in E. coli. This inhibition can be relieved by adding lactose or isopropyl-β-D-thiogalactopyranoside (IPTG).
   5860..5881    +  protein_bind   CAP binding site: CAP binding activates transcription in the presence of cAMP. E. coli catabolite activator protein
   5896..5926    +  promoter       lac promoter: promoter for the E. coli lac operon
   5934..5950    +  protein_bind   lac operator: The lac repressor binds to the lac operator to inhibit transcription in E. coli. This inhibition can be relieved by adding lactose or isopropyl-β-D-thiogalactopyranoside (IPTG). lac repressor encoded by lacI
   5995..6013    +  promoter       T3 promoter: promoter for bacteriophage T3 RNA polymerase
   6041..6267    +  promoter       RSV promoter: Rous sarcoma virus enhancer/promoter
   6268..6448    +  LTR            5' LTR (truncated): truncated 5' long terminal repeat (LTR) from HIV-1
   6495..6620    +  misc_feature   HIV-1 Ψ: packaging signal of human immunodeficiency virus type 1
   6604..6967    +  CDS            HIV-1 gag (fragment): gag protein from human immunodeficiency virus 1; gag
   7113..7346    +  misc_feature   RRE: The Rev response element (RRE) of HIV-1 allows for Rev-dependent mRNA export from the nucleus to the cytoplasm.
   7723..7749    +  CDS            Rev (fragment): human immunodeficiency virus 1 (HIV-1) Rev protein; rev; enhances nuclear export of unspliced and incompletely spliced viral mRNAs
   7753..7993    +  promoter       U6 promoter: RNA polymerase III promoter for human U6 snRNA
   8023..8098    +  misc_RNA       gRNA scaffold: guide RNA scaffold for the Streptococcus pyogenes CRISPR/Cas9 system
   8154..8271    +  misc_feature   cPPT/CTS: central polypurine tract and central termination sequence of HIV-1
>Addgene plasmid #77367 | WEE1 gRNA (BRDN0001149349) | addgene full sequence | sequence record 187626 | Addgene Assembled Sequence
CCCGGGTGCAAAGATGGATAAAGTTTTAAACAGAGAGGAATCTTTGCAGCTAATGGACCTTCTAGGTCTT
GAAAGGAGTGGGAATTGGCTCCGGTGCCCGTCAGTGGGCAGAGCGCACATCGCCCACAGTCCCCGAGAAG
TTGGGGGGAGGGGTCGGCAATTGATCCGGTGCCTAGAGAAGGTGGCGCGGGGTAAACTGGGAAAGTGATG
TCGTGTACTGGCTCCGCCTTTTTCCCGAGGGTGGGGGAGAACCGTATATAAGTGCAGTAGTCGCCGTGAA
CGTTCTTTTTCGCAACGGGTTTGCCGCCAGAACACAGGTAAGTGCCGTGTGTGGTTCCCGCGGGCCTGGC
CTCTTTACGGGTTATGGCCCTTGCGTGCCTTGAATTACTTCCACCTGGCTGCAGTACGTGATTCTTGATC
CCGAGCTTCGGGTTGGAAGTGGGTGGGAGAGTTCGAGGCCTTGCGCTTAAGGAGCCCCTTCGCCTCGTGC
TTGAGTTGAGGCCTGGCCTGGGCGCTGGGGCCGCCGCGTGCGAATCTGGTGGCACCTTCGCGCCTGTCTC
GCTGCTTTCGATAAGTCTCTAGCCATTTAAAATTTTTGATGACCTGCTGCGACGCTTTTTTTCTGGCAAG
ATAGTCTTGTAAATGCGGGCCAAGATCTGCACACTGGTATTTCGGTTTTTGGGGCCGCGGGCGGCGACGG
GGCCCGTGCGTCCCAGCGCACATGTTCGGCGAGGCGGGGCCTGCGAGCGCGGCCACCGAGAATCGGACGG
GGGTAGTCTCAAGCTGGCCGGCCTGCTCTGGTGCCTGGCCTCGCGCCGCCGTGTATCGCCCCGCCCTGGG
CGGCAAGGCTGGCCCGGTCGGCACCAGTTGCGTGAGCGGAAAGATGGCCGCTTCCCGGCCCTGCTGCAGG
GAGCTCAAAATGGAGGACGCGGCGCTCGGGAGAGCGGGCGGGTGAGTCACCCACACAAAGGAAAAGGGCC
TTTCCGTCCTCAGCCGTCGCTTCATGTGACTCCACGGAGTACCGGGCGCCGTCCAGGCACCTCGATTAGT
TCTCGAGCTTTTGGAGTACGTCGTCTTTAGGTTGGGGGGAGGGGTTTTATGCGATGGAGTTTCCCCACAC
TGAGTGGGTGGAGACTGAAGTTAGGCCAGCTTGGCACTTGATGTAATTCTCCTTGGAATTTGCCCTTTTT
GAGTTTGGATCTTGGTTCATTCTCAAGCCTCAGACAGTGGTTCAAAGTTTTTTTCTTCCATTTCAGGTGT
CGTGACGTACGGCCACCATGACCGAGTACAAGCCCACGGTGCGCCTCGCCACCCGCGACGACGTCCCCAG
GGCCGTACGCACCCTCGCCGCCGCGTTCGCCGACTACCCCGCCACGCGCCACACCGTCGATCCGGACCGC
CACATCGAGCGGGTCACCGAGCTGCAAGAACTCTTCCTCACGCGCGTCGGGCTCGACATCGGCAAGGTGT
GGGTCGCGGACGACGGCGCCGCCGTGGCGGTCTGGACCACGCCGGAGAGCGTCGAAGCGGGGGCGGTGTT
CGCCGAGATCGGCCCGCGCATGGCCGAGTTGAGCGGTTCCCGGCTGGCCGCGCAGCAACAGATGGAAGGC
CTCCTGGCGCCGCACCGGCCCAAGGAGCCCGCGTGGTTCCTGGCCACCGTCGGAGTCTCGCCCGACCACC
AGGGCAAGGGTCTGGGCAGCGCCGTCGTGCTCCCCGGAGTGGAGGCGGCCGAGCGCGCCGGGGTGCCCGC
CTTCCTGGAGACCTCCGCGCCCCGCAACCTCCCCTTCTACGAGCGGCTCGGCTTCACCGTCACCGCCGAC
GTCGAGGTGCCCGAAGGACCGCGCACCTGGTGCATGACCCGCAAGCCCGGTGCCTGAACGCGTTAAGTCG
ACAATCAACCTCTGGATTACAAAATTTGTGAAAGATTGACTGGTATTCTTAACTATGTTGCTCCTTTTAC
GCTATGTGGATACGCTGCTTTAATGCCTTTGTATCATGCTATTGCTTCCCGTATGGCTTTCATTTTCTCC
TCCTTGTATAAATCCTGGTTGCTGTCTCTTTATGAGGAGTTGTGGCCCGTTGTCAGGCAACGTGGCGTGG
TGTGCACTGTGTTTGCTGACGCAACCCCCACTGGTTGGGGCATTGCCACCACCTGTCAGCTCCTTTCCGG
GACTTTCGCTTTCCCCCTCCCTATTGCCACGGCGGAACTCATCGCCGCCTGCCTTGCCCGCTGCTGGACA
GGGGCTCGGCTGTTGGGCACTGACAATTCCGTGGTGTTGTCGGGGAAATCATCGTCCTTTCCTTGGCTGC
TCGCCTGTGTTGCCACCTGGATTCTGCGCGGGACGTCCTTCTGCTACGTCCCTTCGGCCCTCAATCCAGC
GGACCTTCCTTCCCGCGGCCTGCTGCCGGCTCTGCGGCCTCTTCCGCGTCTTCGCCTTCGCCCTCAGACG
AGTCGGATCTCCCTTTGGGCCGCCTCCCCGCGTCGACTTTAAGACCAATGACTTACAAGGCAGCTGTAGA
TCTTAGCCACTTTTTAAAAGAAAAGGGGGGACTGGAAGGGCTAATTCACTCCCAACGAAGACAAGATCTG
CTTTTTGCTTGTACTGGGTCTCTCTGGTTAGACCAGATCTGAGCCTGGGAGCTCTCTGGCTAACTAGGGA
ACCCACTGCTTAAGCCTCAATAAAGCTTGCCTTGAGTGCTTCAAGTAGTGTGTGCCCGTCTGTTGTGTGA
CTCTGGTAACTAGAGATCCCTCAGACCCTTTTAGTCAGTGTGGAAAATCTCTAGCAGTACGTATAGTAGT
TCATGTCATCTTATTATTCAGTATTTATAACTTGCAAAGAAATGAATATCAGAGAGTGAGAGGAACTTGT
TTATTGCAGCTTATAATGGTTACAAATAAAGCAATAGCATCACAAATTTCACAAATAAAGCATTTTTTTC
ACTGCATTCTAGTTGTGGTTTGTCCAAACTCATCAATGTATCTTATCATGTCTGGCTCTAGCTATCCCGC
CCCTAACTCCGCCCATCCCGCCCCTAACTCCGCCCAGTTCCGCCCATTCTCCGCCCCATGGCTGACTAAT
TTTTTTTATTTATGCAGAGGCCGAGGCCGCCTCGGCCTCTGAGCTATTCCAGAAGTAGTGAGGAGGCTTT
TTTGGAGGCCTAGGGACGTACCCAATTCGCCCTATAGTGAGTCGTATTACGCGCGCTCACTGGCCGTCGT
TTTACAACGTCGTGACTGGGAAAACCCTGGCGTTACCCAACTTAATCGCCTTGCAGCACATCCCCCTTTC
GCCAGCTGGCGTAATAGCGAAGAGGCCCGCACCGATCGCCCTTCCCAACAGTTGCGCAGCCTGAATGGCG
AATGGG
[124 nt withheld, positions 3367-3490]
C
[91 nt withheld, positions 3492-3582]
A
[49 nt withheld, positions 3584-3632]
CCTTTGACGTTGGAGTCCACGTTCTTT
[37 nt withheld, positions 3660-3696]
ACCCTATCTCGGTCTATTCTTTTGATTTATAAGGGATTTTGCCGATTTCGGCCTATTGGTTAAAAAATGA
GCTGATTTAACAAAAATTTAACGCGAATTTTAACAAAATATTAACGCTTACAATTTAGGTGGCACTTTTC
GGGGAAATGTGCGCGGAACCCCTATTTGTTTATTTTTCTAAATACATTCAAATATGTATCCGCTCATGAG
ACAATAACCCTGATAAATGCTTCAATAATATTGAAAAAGGAAGAGTATGAGTATTCAACATTTCCGTGTC
GCCCTTATTCCCTTTTTTGCGGCATTTTGCCTTCCTGTTTTTGCTCACCCAGAAACGCTGGTGAAAGTAA
AAGATGCTGAAGATCAGTTGGGTGCACGAGTGGGTTACATCGAACTGGATCTCAACAGCGGTAAGATCCT
TGAGAGTTTTCGCCCCGAAGAACGTTTTCCAATGATGAGCACTTTTAAAGTTCTGCTATGTGGCGCGGTA
TTATCCCGTATTGACGCCGGGCAAGAGCAACTCGGTCGCCGCATACACTATTCTCAGAATGACTTGGTTG
AGTACTCACCAGTCACAGAAAAGCATCTTACGGATGGCATGACAGTAAGAGAATTATGCAGTGCTGCCAT
AACCATGAGTGATAACACTGCGGCCAACTTACTTCTGACAACGATCGGAGGACCGAAGGAGCTAACCGCT
TTTTTGCACAACATGGGGGATCATGTAACTCGCCTTGATCGTTGGGAACCGGAGCTGAATGAAGCCATAC
CAAACGACGAGCGTGACACCACGATGCCTGTAGCAATGGCAACAACGTTGCGCAAACTATTAACTGGCGA
ACTACTTACTCTAGCTTCCCGGCAACAATTAATAGACTGGATGGAGGCGGATAAAGTTGCAGGACCACTT
CTGCGCTCGGCCCTTCCGGCTGGCTGGTTTATTGCTGATAAATCTGGAGCCGGTGAGCGTGGGTCTCGCG
GTATCATTGCAGCACTGGGGCCAGATGGTAAGCCCTCCCGTATCGTAGTTATCTACACGACGGGGAGTCA
GGCAACTATGGATGAACGAAATAGACAGATCGCTGAGATAGGTGCCTCACTGATTAAGCATTGGTAACTG
TCAGACCAAGTTTACTCATATATACTTTAGATTGATTTAAAACTTCATTTTTAATTTAAAAGGATCTAGG
TGAAGATCCTTTTTGATAATCTCATGACCAAAATCCCTTAACGTGAGTTTTCGTTCCACTGAGCGTCAGA
CCCCGTAGAAAAGATCAAAGGATCTTCTTGAGATCCTTTTTTTCTGCGCGTAATCTGCTGCTTGCAAACA
AAAAAACCACCGCTACCAGCGGTGGTTTGTTTGCCGGATCAAGAGCTACCAACTCTTTTTCCGAAGGTAA
CTGGCTTCAGCAGAGCGCAGATACCAAATACTGTTCTTCTAGTGTAGCCGTAGTTAGGCCACCACTTCAA
GAACTCTGTAGCACCGCCTACATACCTCGCTCTGCTAATCCTGTTACCAGTGGCTGCTGCCAGTGGCGAT
AAGTCGTGTCTTACCGGGTTGGACTCAAGACGATAGTTACCGGATAAGGCGCAGCGGTCGGGCTGAACGG
GGGGTTCGTGCACACAGCCCAGCTTGGAGCGAACGACCTACACCGAACTGAGATACCTACAGCGTGAGCT
ATGAGAAAGCGCCACGCTTCCCGAAGGGAGAAAGGCGGACAGGTATCCGGTAAGCGGCAGGGTCGGAACA
GGAGAGCGCACGAGGGAGCTTCCAGGGGGAAACGCCTGGTATCTTTATAGTCCTGTCGGGTTTCGCCACC
TCTGACTTGAGCGTCGATTTTTGTGATGCTCGTCAGGGGGGCGGAGCCTATGGAAAAACGCCAGCAACGC
GGCCTTTTTACGGTTCCTGGCCTTTTGCTGGCCTTTTGCTCACATGTTCTTTCCTGCGTTATCCCCTGAT
TCTGTGGATAACCGTATTACCGCCTTTGAGTGAGCTGATACCGCTCGCCGCAGCCGAACGACCGAGCGCA
GCGAGTCAGTGAGCGAGGAAGCGGAAGAGCGCCCAATACGCAAACCGCCTCTCCCCGCGCGTTGGCCGAT
TCATTAATGCAGCTGGCACGACAGGTTTCCCGACTGGAAAGCGGGCAGTGAGCGCAACGCAATTAATGTG
AGTTAGCTCACTCATTAGGCACCCCAGGCTTTACACTTTATGCTTCCGGCTCGTATGTTGTGTGGAATTG
TGAGCGGATAACAATTTCACACAGGAAACAGCTATGACCATGATTACGCCAAGCGCGCAATTAACCCTCA
CTAAAGGGAACAAAAGCTGGAGCTGCAAGCTTAATGTAGTCTTATGCAATACTCTTGTAGTCTTGCAACA
TGGTAACGATGAGTTAGCAACATGCCTTACAAGGAGAGAAAAAGCACCGTGCATGCCGATTGGTGGAAGT
AAGGTGGTACGATCGTGCCTTATTAGGAAGGCAACAGACGGGTCTGACATGGATTGGACGAACCACTGAA
TTGCCGCATTGCAGAGATATTGTATTTAAGTGCCTAGCTCGATACATAAACGGGTCTCTCTGGTTAGACC
AGATCTGAGCCTGGGAGCTCTCTGGCTAACTAGGGAACCCACTGCTTAAGCCTCAATAAAGCTTGCCTTG
AGTGCTTCAAGTAGTGTGTGCCCGTCTGTTGTGTGACTCTGGTAACTAGAGATCCCTCAGACCCTTTTAG
TCAGTGTGGAAAATCTCTAGCAGTGGCGCCCGAACAGGGACTTGAAAGCGAAAGGGAAACCAGAGGAGCT
CTCTCGACGCAGGACTCGGCTTGCTGAAGCGCGCACGGCAAGAGGCGAGGGGCGGCGACTGGTGAGTACG
CCAAAAATTTTGACTAGCGGAGGCTAGAAGGAGAGAGATGGGTGCGAGAGCGTCAGTATTAAGCGGGGGA
GAATTAGATCGCGATGGGAAAAAATTCGGTTAAGGCCAGGGGGAAAGAAAAAATATAAATTAAAACATAT
AGTATGGGCAAGCAGGGAGCTAGAACGATTCGCAGTTAATCCTGGCCTGTTAGAAACATCAGAAGGCTGT
AGACAAATACTGGGACAGCTACAACCATCCCTTCAGACAGGATCAGAAGAACTTAGATCATTATATAATA
CAGTAGCAACCCTCTATTGTGTGCATCAAAGGATAGAGATAAAAGACACCAAGGAAGCTTTAGACAAGAT
AGAGGAAGAGCAAAACAAAAGTAAGACCACCGCACAGCAAGCGGCCGCTGATCTTCAGACCTGGAGGAGG
AGATATGAGGGACAATTGGAGAAGTGAATTATATAAATATAAAGTAGTAAAAATTGAACCATTAGGAGTA
GCACCCACCAAGGCAAAGAGAAGAGTGGTGCAGAGAGAAAAAAGAGCAGTGGGAATAGGAGCTTTGTTCC
TTGGGTTCTTGGGAGCAGCAGGAAGCACTATGGGCGCAGCGTCAATGACGCTGACGGTACAGGCCAGACA
ATTATTGTCTGGTATAGTGCAGCAGCAGAACAATTTGCTGAGGGCTATTGAGGCGCAACAGCATCTGTTG
CAACTCACAGTCTGGGGCATCAAGCAGCTCCAGGCAAGAATCCTGGCTGTGGAAAGATACCTAAAGGATC
AACAGCTCCTGGGGATTTGGGGTTGCTCTGGAAAACTCATTTGCACCACTGCTGTGCCTTGGAATGCTAG
TTGGAGTAATAAATCTCTGGAACAGATTTGGAATCACACGACCTGGATGGAGTGGGACAGAGAAATTAAC
AATTACACAAGCTTAATACACTCCTTAATTGAAGAATCGCAAAACCAGCAAGAAAAGAATGAACAAGAAT
TATTGGAATTAGATAAATGGGCAAGTTTGTGGAATTGGTTTAACATAACAAATTGGCTGTGGTATATAAA
ATTATTCATAATGATAGTAGGAGGCTTGGTAGGTTTAAGAATAGTTTTTGCTGTACTTTCTATAGTGAAT
AGAGTTAGGCAGGGATATTCACCATTATCGTTTCAGACCCACCTCCCAACCCCGAGGGGACCCAGAGAGG
GCCTATTTCCCATGATTCCTTCATATTTGCATATACGATACAAGGCTGTTAGAGAGATAATTAGAATTAA
TTTGACTGTAAACACAAAGATATTAGTACAAAATACGTGACGTAGAAAGTAATAATTTCTTGGGTAGTTT
GCAGTTTTAAAATTATGTTTTAAAATGGACTATCATATGCTTACCGTAACTTGAAAGTATTTCGATTTCT
TGGCTTTATATATCTTGTGGAAAGGACGAAACACCGTCATCAACAGAGCCCGCCAAGTTTTAGAGCTAGA
AATAGCAAGTTAAAATAAGGCTAGTCCGTTATCAACTTGAAAAAGTGGCACCGAGTCGGTGCTTTTTTAA
GCTTGGCGTAACTAGATCTTGAGACAAATGGCAGTATTCATCCACAATTTTAAAAGAAAAGGGGGGATTG
GGGGGTACAGTGCAGGGGAAAGAATAGTAGACATAATAGCAACAGACATACAAACTAAAGAATTACAAAA
ACAAATTACAAAAATTCAAAATTTTCGGGTTTATTACAGGGACAGCAGAGATCCACTTTGGCGCCGGCTC
GAGGGGG
