>Addgene plasmid #77367 | WEE1 gRNA (BRDN0001149349) | depositor partial sequence | sequence record 144827 | Target Sequence
TCATCAACAGAGCCCGCCAA
