>Addgene plasmid #77367 | WEE1 gRNA (BRDN0001149349) | addgene partial sequence | sequence record 187625 | hU6-F
GTAGAAAGTAATAATTTCTTGGGTAGTTTGCAGTTTTAAAATTATGTTTTAAAATGGACTATCATATGCT
TACCGTAACTTGAAAGTATTTCGATTTCTTGGCTTTATATATCTTGTGGAAAGGACGAAACACCGTCATC
AACAGAGCCCGCCAAGTTTTAGAGCTAGAAATAGCAAGTTAAAATAAGGCTAGTCCGTTATCAACTTGAA
AAAGTGGCACCGAGTCGGTGCTTTTTTAAGCTTGGCGTAACTAGATCTTGAGACAAATGGCAGTATTCAT
CCACAATTTTAAAAGAAAAGGGGGGATTGGGGGGTACAGTGCAGGGGAAAGAATAGTAGACATAATAGCA
ACAGACATACAAACTAAAGAATTACAAAAACAAATTACAAAAATTCAAAATTTTCGGGTTTATTACAGGG
ACAGCAGAGATCCACTTTGGCGCCGGCTCGAGGGGGCCCGGGTGCAAAGATGGATAAAGTTTTAAACAGA
GAGGAATCTTTGCAGCTAATGGACCTTCTAGGTCTTGAAAGGAGTGGGAATTGGCTCCGGTGCCCGTCAG
TGGGCAGAGC
